Addgene plasmid #168467: pRD441
Purpose: For the insertion pf NLS-mEGFP-H-NSdbd-NLS into the chromosome of a eukaryotic cell line carrying the Flp-IN/T-Rex system
Depositing lab: Remus Dame. Depositing organization: Leiden University. Publication: HI-NESS: a family of genetically encoded DNA labels based on a bacterial nucleoid-associated protein. Rashid FM, Mahlandt E, van der Vaart M, Boer DEC, Varela Alvarez M, Henneman B, Brocken DJW, Voskamp P, Blok AJ, Shimizu TS, Meijer AH, Luijsterburg MS, Goedhart J, Cremazy FGE, Dame RT. Nucleic Acids Res. 2021 Nov 4. pii: 6414584. doi: 10.1093/nar/gkab993. PubMed 34734265.
Backbone
  Vector backbone: pcDNA5/FRT/TO
  Backbone manufacturer: Invitrogen
  Backbone size w/o insert (bp): 4798
  Vector type: Mammalian Expression
  Selectable markers: Puromycin
Growth in bacteria
  Bacterial resistance: Ampicillin, 100 μg/mL
  Growth temperature: 37°C
  Growth strain: DH5alpha
  Copy number: High Copy
Gene/Insert
  Gene/Insert name: NLS-mEGFP-H-NSdbd-NLS (alt name: mEGFP HI-NESS)
  Species: Synthetic
  Insert size (bp): 942
  Promoter: CMV promoter
  Cloning method: Gibson Cloning
Terms and licenses: Academic/Nonprofit Terms; Industry Terms: Not Available to Industry
Depositor comments: The pcDNA5/FRT/TO backbone has been modified by the addition of a Puromycin resistance gene (Luijsterburg lab, LUMC, Leiden, The Netherlands).
How to cite: pRD441 was a gift from Remus Dame (Addgene plasmid # 168467 ; http://n2t.net/addgene:168467 ; RRID:Addgene_168467)
