[The description below was written by a language model from this plasmid's Addgene catalogue record and pLannotate feature annotations shown in this document.]
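Description:
pRD441 is a mammalian expression and site-specific integration plasmid of about 5.7 kb, built on a pcDNA5/FRT/TO backbone that has been modified to carry a puromycin resistance gene. It is maintained in E. coli as a high-copy plasmid through a ColE1/pUC-type origin and an ampicillin resistance cassette. Small remnants of f1 ori, lac and ble sequences are annotated as backbone fragments. The two sequence records, one from the depositor and one from repository sequencing, differ by a single nucleotide in length and show the same feature layout.

The payload is a 942 bp synthetic fusion, NLS-mEGFP-H-NSdbd-NLS (mEGFP HI-NESS), inserted by Gibson cloning. It consists of monomeric EGFP joined in frame to a fragment of E. coli H-NS, corresponding to the DNA-binding domain of this nucleoid-associated protein, and is flanked by nuclear localisation signals. The downstream signal is annotated as an SV40 large T antigen fragment, while the upstream one is not separately annotated. Expression is driven by the CMV enhancer/promoter followed by two short tet operator matches, the arrangement that allows Tet repressor control and tetracycline-inducible expression in T-REx cells. Transcription ends at the bGH polyadenylation signal.

Downstream, an FRT site directly precedes the PuroR coding sequence and an SV40 poly(A) signal, with no full promoter annotated in front of it. In the Flp-In design, Flp-mediated recombination into the genomic FRT site of the host line is what places the marker behind a resident promoter, so puromycin resistance should select for correct integrants. The construct is intended for generating stable Flp-In/T-REx eukaryotic cell lines carrying a single chromosomal copy of this genetically encoded fluorescent DNA label.
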