Features (pLannotate 1.2.2; 23 found; start..end, strand, type, name):
     28..80      -  misc_feature   bom (fragment): basis of mobility region from pBR322
    235..614     +  enhancer       CMV enhancer: human cytomegalovirus immediate early enhancer
    615..818     +  promoter       CMV promoter: human cytomegalovirus (CMV) immediate early promoter
    820..839     +  promoter       PLtetO-1 promoter (fragment): modified phage lambda PL promoter with tet operator sites (Lutz and Bujard, 1997)
    841..860     +  promoter       PLtetO-1 promoter (fragment): modified phage lambda PL promoter with tet operator sites (Lutz and Bujard, 1997)
    868..901     +  promoter       TRE3GV promoter (fragment): 3rd-generation Tet-responsive promoter that can be activated by binding of Tet-On® 3G, optimized for retroviral and lentiviral vectors
   1016..1732    +  CDS            mEGFP: mEGFP is a basic (constitutively fluorescent) green fluorescent protein published in 2002, derived from Aequorea victoria. It has moderate acid sensitivity.
   1733..1906    +  CDS            hns (fragment): HNS_ECOLI - Also known as bglY From Escherichia coli (strain K12).
   1935..2019    +  CDS            large T antigen (fragment): large T antigen from SV40 (simian virus 40)
   2082..2306    +  polyA_signal   bGH poly(A) signal: bovine growth hormone polyadenylation signal
   2310..2331    +  promoter       SV40 promoter (fragment): SV40 enhancer and early promoter
   2352..2585    +  rep_origin     f1 ori (fragment) (sequence partly withheld): f1 bacteriophage origin of replication; arrow indicates direction of (+) strand synthesis
   2590..2637    +  protein_bind   FRT: FLP-mediated recombination occurs in the 8-bp core sequence TCTAGAAA (Turan and Bode, 2011). FLP recombinase from the Saccharomyces cerevisiae 2μ plasmid
   2681..3277    +  CDS            PuroR: puromycin N-acetyltransferase; pac from Streptomyces alboniger; confers resistance to puromycin
   3293..3418    +  CDS            ble (fragment): BLE_KLEPN - Experimental evidence at protein level: Swiss-Prot protein existence level 1. Binding protein with a strong affinity to the bleomycin family of antibiotics. Binds to CL990; an antimitotic-antibiotic compound. From Klebsiella pneumoniae.
   3413..3534    +  polyA_signal   SV40 poly(A) signal: SV40 polyadenylation signal
   3607..3623    -  protein_bind   lac operator: The lac repressor binds to the lac operator to inhibit transcription in E. coli. This inhibition can be relieved by adding lactose or isopropyl-β-D-thiogalactopyranoside (IPTG). lac repressor encoded by lacI
   3631..3661    -  promoter       lac promoter: promoter for the E. coli lac operon
   3676..3697    -  protein_bind   CAP binding site: CAP binding activates transcription in the presence of cAMP. E. coli catabolite activator protein
   3710..3802    -  CDS            lacI (fragment): lac repressor; lacI; The lac repressor binds to the lac operator to inhibit transcription in E. coli. This inhibition can be relieved by adding lactose or isopropyl-β-D-thiogalactopyranoside (IPTG).
   3985..4573    -  rep_origin     ori: high-copy-number ColE1/pMB1/pBR322/pUC origin of replication
   4744..5604    -  CDS            AmpR: β-lactamase; bla; confers resistance to ampicillin, carbenicillin, and related antibiotics
   5605..5709    -  promoter       AmpR promoter: bla
>Addgene plasmid #168467 | pRD441 | depositor full sequence | sequence record 326598 | Full Sequence
GACGGATCGGGAGATCTCCCGATCCCCTATGGTGCACTCTCAGTACAATCTGCTCTGATGCCGCATAGTT
AAGCCAGTATCTGCTCCCTGCTTGTGTGTTGGAGGTCGCTGAGTAGTGCGCGAGCAAAATTTAAGCTACA
ACAAGGCAAGGCTTGACCGACAATTGCATGAAGAATCTGCTTAGGGTTAGGCGTTTTGCGCTGCTTCGCG
ATGTACGGGCCAGATATACGCGTTGACATTGATTATTGACTAGTTATTAATAGTAATCAATTACGGGGTC
ATTAGTTCATAGCCCATATATGGAGTTCCGCGTTACATAACTTACGGTAAATGGCCCGCCTGGCTGACCG
CCCAACGACCCCCGCCCATTGACGTCAATAATGACGTATGTTCCCATAGTAACGCCAATAGGGACTTTCC
ATTGACGTCAATGGGTGGAGTATTTACGGTAAACTGCCCACTTGGCAGTACATCAAGTGTATCATATGCC
AAGTACGCCCCCTATTGACGTCAATGACGGTAAATGGCCCGCCTGGCATTATGCCCAGTACATGACCTTA
TGGGACTTTCCTACTTGGCAGTACATCTACGTATTAGTCATCGCTATTACCATGGTGATGCGGTTTTGGC
AGTACATCAATGGGCGTGGATAGCGGTTTGACTCACGGGGATTTCCAAGTCTCCACCCCATTGACGTCAA
TGGGAGTTTGTTTTGGCACCAAAATCAACGGGACTTTCCAAAATGTCGTAACAACTCCGCCCCATTGACG
CAAATGGGCGGTAGGCGTGTACGGTGGGAGGTCTATATAAGCAGAGCTCTCCCTATCAGTGATAGAGATC
TCCCTATCAGTGATAGAGATCGTCGACGAGCTCGTTTAGTGAACCGTCAGATCGCCTGGAGACGCCATCC
ACGCTGTTTTGACCTCCATAGAAGACACCGGGACCGATCCAGCCTCCGGTGTAACGGCTAGCGCTACCGG
TCGCCACCATGCCAAAGAAGAAGAGGAAGGTAGGCATGGTGAGCAAGGGCGAGGAGCTGTTCACCGGGGT
GGTGCCCATCCTGGTCGAGCTGGACGGCGACGTAAACGGCCACAAGTTCAGCGTGTCCGGCGAGGGCGAG
GGCGATGCCACCTACGGCAAGCTGACCCTGAAGTTCATCTGCACCACCGGCAAGCTGCCCGTGCCCTGGC
CCACCCTCGTGACCACCCTGACCTACGGCGTGCAGTGCTTCAGCCGCTACCCCGACCACATGAAGCAGCA
CGACTTCTTCAAGTCCGCCATGCCCGAAGGCTACGTCCAGGAGCGCACCATCTTCTTCAAGGACGACGGC
AACTACAAGACCCGCGCCGAGGTGAAGTTCGAGGGCGACACCCTGGTGAACCGCATCGAGCTGAAGGGCA
TCGACTTCAAGGAGGACGGCAACATCCTGGGGCACAAGCTGGAGTACAACTACAACAGCCACAACGTCTA
TATCATGGCCGACAAGCAGAAGAACGGCATCAAGGTGAACTTCAAGATCCGCCACAACATCGAGGACGGC
AGCGTGCAGCTCGCCGACCACTACCAGCAGAACACCCCCATCGGCGACGGCCCCGTGCTGCTGCCCGACA
ACCACTACCTGAGCACCCAGTCCAAGCTGAGCAAAGACCCCAACGAGAAGCGCGATCACATGGTCCTGCT
GGAGTTCGTGACCGCCGCCGGGATCACTCTCGGCATGGACGAGCTGTACAAGGCTGCCGTTAAATCTGGC
ACCAAAGCTAAACGTGCTCAGCGTCCGGCAAAATATAGCTACGTTGACGAAAACGGCGAAACTAAAACCT
GGACTGGCCAAGGCCGTACTCCAGCTGTAATCAAAAAAGCAATGGATGAGCAAGGTAAATCCCTCGACGA
TTTCCTGATCAAGCAACCGAAAAAGAAACGCAAAGTTGGGTAACTGATCATAATCAGCCATACCACATTT
GTAGAGGTTTTACTTGCTTTAAAAAACCTCCCACACCTCCCCCTGAACCTGAAACATAAAATGAATGCAA
TTGTTGTTGTTAACGCTATCCGGCCCGTTTAAACCCGCTGATCAGCCTCGACTGTGCCTTCTAGTTGCCA
GCCATCTGTTGTTTGCCCCTCCCCCGTGCCTTCCTTGACCCTGGAAGGTGCCACTCCCACTGTCCTTTCC
TAATAAAATGAGGAAATTGCATCGCATTGTCTGAGTAGGTGTCATTCTATTCTGGGGGGTGGGGTGGGGC
AGGACAGCAAGGGGGAGGATTGGGAAGACAATAGCAGGCATGCTGGGGATGCGGTGGGCTCTATGGCTTC
TGAGGCGGAAAGAACCAGCTGGGGCTCTAGGGGGTATCCCC
[124 nt withheld, positions 2352-2475]
C
[91 nt withheld, positions 2477-2567]
AGGGTGATGGTTCACGTACCTAGAAGTTCCTATTCCGAAGTTCCTATTCTCTAGAAAGTATAGGAACTTC
CTTGGCCAAAAAGCCTGAACTCACCGCGACGTGCTGGCGCGCCACCGAGTACAAGCCCACGGTGCGCCTC
GCCACCCGCGACGACGTCCCCCGGGCCGTACGCACCCTCGCCGCCGCGTTCGCCGACTACCCCGCCACGC
GCCACACCGTCGACCCGGACCGCCACATCGAGCGGGTCACCGAGCTGCAAGAACTCTTCCTCACGCGCGT
CGGGCTCGACATCGGCAAGGTGTGGGTCGCGGACGACGGCGCCGCGGTGGCGGTCTGGACCACGCCGGAG
AGCGTCGAAGCGGGGGCGGTGTTCGCCGAGATCGGCCCGCGCATGGCCGAGTTGAGCGGTTCCCGGCTGG
CCGCGCAGCAACAGATGGAAGGCCTCCTGGCGCCGCACCGGCCCAAGGAGCCCGCGTGGTTCCTGGCCAC
CGTCGGCGTCTCGCCCGACCACCAGGGCAAGGGTCTGGGCAGCGCCGTCGTGCTCCCCGGAGTGGAGGCG
GCCGAGCGCGCCGGGGTGCCCGCCTTCCTGGAGACCTCCGCGCCCCGCAACCTCCCCTTCTACGAGCGGC
TCGGCTTCACCGTCACCGCCGACGTCGAGGTGCCCGAAGGACCGCGCACCTGGTGCATGACCCGCAAGCC
CGGTGCCTGACCTAGGCACGTACTACGAGATTTCGATTCCACCGCCGCCTTCTATGAAAGGTTGGGCTTC
GGAATCGTTTTCCGGGACGCCGGCTGGATGATCCTCCAGCGCGGGGATCTCATGCTGGAGTTCTTCGCCC
ACCCCAACTTGTTTATTGCAGCTTATAATGGTTACAAATAAAGCAATAGCATCACAAATTTCACAAATAA
AGCATTTTTTTCACTGCATTCTAGTTGTGGTTTGTCCAAACTCATCAATGTATCTTATCATGTCTGTATA
CCGTCGACCTCTAGCTAGAGCTTGGCGTAATCATGGTCATAGCTGTTTCCTGTGTGAAATTGTTATCCGC
TCACAATTCCACACAACATACGAGCCGGAAGCATAAAGTGTAAAGCCTGGGGTGCCTAATGAGTGAGCTA
ACTCACATTAATTGCGTTGCGCTCACTGCCCGCTTTCCAGTCGGGAAACCTGTCGTGCCAGCTGCATTAA
TGAATCGGCCAACGCGCGGGGAGAGGCGGTTTGCGTATTGGGCGCTCTTCCGCTTCCTCGCTCACTGACT
CGCTGCGCTCGGTCGTTCGGCTGCGGCGAGCGGTATCAGCTCACTCAAAGGCGGTAATACGGTTATCCAC
AGAATCAGGGGATAACGCAGGAAAGAACATGTGAGCAAAAGGCCAGCAAAAGGCCAGGAACCGTAAAAAG
GCCGCGTTGCTGGCGTTTTTCCATAGGCTCCGCCCCCCTGACGAGCATCACAAAAATCGACGCTCAAGTC
AGAGGTGGCGAAACCCGACAGGACTATAAAGATACCAGGCGTTTCCCCCTGGAAGCTCCCTCGTGCGCTC
TCCTGTTCCGACCCTGCCGCTTACCGGATACCTGTCCGCCTTTCTCCCTTCGGGAAGCGTGGCGCTTTCT
CATAGCTCACGCTGTAGGTATCTCAGTTCGGTGTAGGTCGTTCGCTCCAAGCTGGGCTGTGTGCACGAAC
CCCCCGTTCAGCCCGACCGCTGCGCCTTATCCGGTAACTATCGTCTTGAGTCCAACCCGGTAAGACACGA
CTTATCGCCACTGGCAGCAGCCACTGGTAACAGGATTAGCAGAGCGAGGTATGTAGGCGGTGCTACAGAG
TTCTTGAAGTGGTGGCCTAACTACGGCTACACTAGAAGAACAGTATTTGGTATCTGCGCTCTGCTGAAGC
CAGTTACCTTCGGAAAAAGAGTTGGTAGCTCTTGATCCGGCAAACAAACCACCGCTGGTAGCGGTGGTTT
TTTTGTTTGCAAGCAGCAGATTACGCGCAGAAAAAAAGGATCTCAAGAAGATCCTTTGATCTTTTCTACG
GGGTCTGACGCTCAGTGGAACGAAAACTCACGTTAAGGGATTTTGGTCATGAGATTATCAAAAAGGATCT
TCACCTAGATCCTTTTAAATTAAAAATGAAGTTTTAAATCAATCTAAAGTATATATGAGTAAACTTGGTC
TGACAGTTACCAATGCTTAATCAGTGAGGCACCTATCTCAGCGATCTGTCTATTTCGTTCATCCATAGTT
GCCTGACTCCCCGTCGTGTAGATAACTACGATACGGGAGGGCTTACCATCTGGCCCCAGTGCTGCAATGA
TACCGCGAGACCCACGCTCACCGGCTCCAGATTTATCAGCAATAAACCAGCCAGCCGGAAGGGCCGAGCG
CAGAAGTGGTCCTGCAACTTTATCCGCCTCCATCCAGTCTATTAATTGTTGCCGGGAAGCTAGAGTAAGT
AGTTCGCCAGTTAATAGTTTGCGCAACGTTGTTGCCATTGCTACAGGCATCGTGGTGTCACGCTCGTCGT
TTGGTATGGCTTCATTCAGCTCCGGTTCCCAACGATCAAGGCGAGTTACATGATCCCCCATGTTGTGCAA
AAAAGCGGTTAGCTCCTTCGGTCCTCCGATCGTTGTCAGAAGTAAGTTGGCCGCAGTGTTATCACTCATG
GTTATGGCAGCACTGCATAATTCTCTTACTGTCATGCCATCCGTAAGATGCTTTTCTGTGACTGGTGAGT
ACTCAACCAAGTCATTCTGAGAATAGTGTATGCGGCGACCGAGTTGCTCTTGCCCGGCGTCAATACGGGA
TAATACCGCGCCACATAGCAGAACTTTAAAAGTGCTCATCATTGGAAAACGTTCTTCGGGGCGAAAACTC
TCAAGGATCTTACCGCTGTTGAGATCCAGTTCGATGTAACCCACTCGTGCACCCAACTGATCTTCAGCAT
CTTTTACTTTCACCAGCGTTTCTGGGTGAGCAAAAACAGGAAGGCAAAATGCCGCAAAAAAGGGAATAAG
GGCGACACGGAAATGTTGAATACTCATACTCTTCCTTTTTCAATATTATTGAAGCATTTATCAGGGTTAT
TGTCTCATGAGCGGATACATATTTGAATGTATTTAGAAAAATAAACAAATAGGGGTTCCGCGCACATTTC
CCCGAAAAGTGCCACCTGACGTC
