Features (pLannotate 1.2.2; 23 found; start..end, strand, type, name):
     17..69      -  misc_feature   bom (fragment): basis of mobility region from pBR322
    300..603     +  enhancer       CMV enhancer: human cytomegalovirus immediate early enhancer
    604..807     +  promoter       CMV promoter: human cytomegalovirus (CMV) immediate early promoter
    809..828     +  promoter       PLtetO-1 promoter (fragment): modified phage lambda PL promoter with tet operator sites (Lutz and Bujard, 1997)
    830..849     +  promoter       PLtetO-1 promoter (fragment): modified phage lambda PL promoter with tet operator sites (Lutz and Bujard, 1997)
    857..890     +  promoter       TRE3GV promoter (fragment): 3rd-generation Tet-responsive promoter that can be activated by binding of Tet-On® 3G, optimized for retroviral and lentiviral vectors
   1005..1721    +  CDS            mEGFP: mEGFP is a basic (constitutively fluorescent) green fluorescent protein published in 2002, derived from Aequorea victoria. It has moderate acid sensitivity.
   1722..1895    +  CDS            hns (fragment): HNS_ECOLI - Also known as bglY From Escherichia coli (strain K12).
   1924..2008    +  CDS            large T antigen (fragment): large T antigen from SV40 (simian virus 40)
   2071..2295    +  polyA_signal   bGH poly(A) signal: bovine growth hormone polyadenylation signal
   2299..2320    +  promoter       SV40 promoter (fragment): SV40 enhancer and early promoter
   2341..2574    +  rep_origin     f1 ori (fragment) (sequence partly withheld): f1 bacteriophage origin of replication; arrow indicates direction of (+) strand synthesis
   2579..2626    +  protein_bind   FRT: FLP-mediated recombination occurs in the 8-bp core sequence TCTAGAAA (Turan and Bode, 2011). FLP recombinase from the Saccharomyces cerevisiae 2μ plasmid
   2670..3266    +  CDS            PuroR: puromycin N-acetyltransferase; pac from Streptomyces alboniger; confers resistance to puromycin
   3282..3407    +  CDS            ble (fragment): BLE_KLEPN - Experimental evidence at protein level: Swiss-Prot protein existence level 1. Binding protein with a strong affinity to the bleomycin family of antibiotics. Binds to CL990; an antimitotic-antibiotic compound. From Klebsiella pneumoniae.
   3402..3531    +  polyA_signal   SV40 poly(A) signal: SV40 polyadenylation signal
   3595..3611    -  protein_bind   lac operator: The lac repressor binds to the lac operator to inhibit transcription in E. coli. This inhibition can be relieved by adding lactose or isopropyl-β-D-thiogalactopyranoside (IPTG). lac repressor encoded by lacI
   3619..3649    -  promoter       lac promoter: promoter for the E. coli lac operon
   3664..3685    -  protein_bind   CAP binding site: CAP binding activates transcription in the presence of cAMP. E. coli catabolite activator protein
   3698..3790    -  CDS            lacI (fragment): lac repressor; lacI; The lac repressor binds to the lac operator to inhibit transcription in E. coli. This inhibition can be relieved by adding lactose or isopropyl-β-D-thiogalactopyranoside (IPTG).
   3973..4561    -  rep_origin     ori: high-copy-number ColE1/pMB1/pBR322/pUC origin of replication
   4732..5592    -  CDS            AmpR: β-lactamase; bla; confers resistance to ampicillin, carbenicillin, and related antibiotics
   5593..5697    -  promoter       AmpR promoter: bla
>Addgene plasmid #168467 | pRD441 | addgene full sequence | sequence record 331917 | Addgene NGS Result
AGATCTCCCGATCCCCTATGGTGCACTCTCAGTACAATCTGCTCTGATGCCGCATAGTTAAGCCAGTATC
TGCTCCCTGCTTGTGTGTTGGAGGTCGCTGAGTAGTGCGCGAGCAAAATTTAAGCTACAACAAGGCAAGG
CTTGACCGACAATTGCATGAAGAATCTGCTTAGGGTTAGGCGTTTTGCGCTGCTTCGCGATGTACGGGCC
AGATATACGCGTTGACATTGATTATTGTCTAGTTATTAATAGTAATCAATTACGGGGTCATTAGTTCATA
GCCCATATATGGAGTTCCGCGTTACATAACTTACGGTAAATGGCCCGCCTGGCTGACCGCCCAACGACCC
CCGCCCATTGACGTCAATAATGACGTATGTTCCCATAGTAACGCCAATAGGGACTTTCCATTGACGTCAA
TGGGTGGAGTATTTACGGTAAACTGCCCACTTGGCAGTACATCAAGTGTATCATATGCCAAGTACGCCCC
CTATTGACGTCAATGACGGTAAATGGCCCGCCTGGCATTATGCCCAGTACATGACCTTATGGGACTTTCC
TACTTGGCAGTACATCTACGTATTAGTCATCGCTATTACCATGGTGATGCGGTTTTGGCAGTACATCAAT
GGGCGTGGATAGCGGTTTGACTCACGGGGATTTCCAAGTCTCCACCCCATTGACGTCAATGGGAGTTTGT
TTTGGCACCAAAATCAACGGGACTTTCCAAAATGTCGTAACAACTCCGCCCCATTGACGCAAATGGGCGG
TAGGCGTGTACGGTGGGAGGTCTATATAAGCAGAGCTCTCCCTATCAGTGATAGAGATCTCCCTATCAGT
GATAGAGATCGTCGACGAGCTCGTTTAGTGAACCGTCAGATCGCCTGGAGACGCCATCCACGCTGTTTTG
ACCTCCATAGAAGACACCGGGACCGATCCAGCCTCCGGTGTAACGGCTAGCGCTACCGGTCGCCACCATG
CCAAAGAAGAAGAGGAAGGTAGGCATGGTGAGCAAGGGCGAGGAGCTGTTCACCGGGGTGGTGCCCATCC
TGGTCGAGCTGGACGGCGACGTAAACGGCCACAAGTTCAGCGTGTCCGGCGAGGGCGAGGGCGATGCCAC
CTACGGCAAGCTGACCCTGAAGTTCATCTGCACCACCGGCAAGCTGCCCGTGCCCTGGCCCACCCTCGTG
ACCACCCTGACCTACGGCGTGCAGTGCTTCAGCCGCTACCCCGACCACATGAAGCAGCACGACTTCTTCA
AGTCCGCCATGCCCGAAGGCTACGTCCAGGAGCGCACCATCTTCTTCAAGGACGACGGCAACTACAAGAC
CCGCGCCGAGGTGAAGTTCGAGGGCGACACCCTGGTGAACCGCATCGAGCTGAAGGGCATCGACTTCAAG
GAGGACGGCAACATCCTGGGGCACAAGCTGGAGTACAACTACAACAGCCACAACGTCTATATCATGGCCG
ACAAGCAGAAGAACGGCATCAAGGTGAACTTCAAGATCCGCCACAACATCGAGGACGGCAGCGTGCAGCT
CGCCGACCACTACCAGCAGAACACCCCCATCGGCGACGGCCCCGTGCTGCTGCCCGACAACCACTACCTG
AGCACCCAGTCCAAGCTGAGCAAAGACCCCAACGAGAAGCGCGATCACATGGTCCTGCTGGAGTTCGTGA
CCGCCGCCGGGATCACTCTCGGCATGGACGAGCTGTACAAGGCTGCCGTTAAATCTGGCACCAAAGCTAA
ACGTGCTCAGCGTCCGGCAAAATATAGCTACGTTGACGAAAACGGCGAAACTAAAACCTGGACTGGCCAA
GGCCGTACTCCAGCTGTAATCAAAAAAGCAATGGATGAGCAAGGTAAATCCCTCGACGATTTCCTGATCA
AGCAACCGAAAAAGAAACGCAAAGTTGGGTAACTGATCATAATCAGCCATACCACATTTGTAGAGGTTTT
ACTTGCTTTAAAAAACCTCCCACACCTCCCCCTGAACCTGAAACATAAAATGAATGCAATTGTTGTTGTT
AACGCTATCCGGCCCGTTTAAACCCGCTGATCAGCCTCGACTGTGCCTTCTAGTTGCCAGCCATCTGTTG
TTTGCCCCTCCCCCGTGCCTTCCTTGACCCTGGAAGGTGCCACTCCCACTGTCCTTTCCTAATAAAATGA
GGAAATTGCATCGCATTGTCTGAGTAGGTGTCATTCTATTCTGGGGGGTGGGGTGGGGCAGGACAGCAAG
GGGGAGGATTGGGAAGACAATAGCAGGCATGCTGGGGATGCGGTGGGCTCTATGGCTTCTGAGGCGGAAA
GAACCAGCTGGGGCTCTAGGGGGTATCCCC
[124 nt withheld, positions 2341-2464]
C
[91 nt withheld, positions 2466-2556]
AGGGTGATGGTTCACGTACCTAGAAGTTCCTATTCCGAAGTTCCTATTCTCTAGAAAGTATAGGAACTTC
CTTGGCCAAAAAGCCTGAACTCACCGCGACGTGCTGGCGCGCCACCGAGTACAAGCCCACGGTGCGCCTC
GCCACCCGCGACGACGTCCCCCGGGCCGTACGCACCCTCGCCGCCGCGTTCGCCGACTACCCCGCCACGC
GCCACACCGTCGACCCGGACCGCCACATCGAGCGGGTCACCGAGCTGCAAGAACTCTTCCTCACGCGCGT
CGGGCTCGACATCGGCAAGGTGTGGGTCGCGGACGACGGCGCCGCGGTGGCGGTCTGGACCACGCCGGAG
AGCGTCGAAGCGGGGGCGGTGTTCGCCGAGATCGGCCCGCGCATGGCCGAGTTGAGCGGTTCCCGGCTGG
CCGCGCAGCAACAGATGGAAGGCCTCCTGGCGCCGCACCGGCCCAAGGAGCCCGCGTGGTTCCTGGCCAC
CGTCGGCGTCTCGCCCGACCACCAGGGCAAGGGTCTGGGCAGCGCCGTCGTGCTCCCCGGAGTGGAGGCG
GCCGAGCGCGCCGGGGTGCCCGCCTTCCTGGAGACCTCCGCGCCCCGCAACCTCCCCTTCTACGAGCGGC
TCGGCTTCACCGTCACCGCCGACGTCGAGGTGCCCGAAGGACCGCGCACCTGGTGCATGACCCGCAAGCC
CGGTGCCTGACCTAGGCACGTACTACGAGATTTCGATTCCACCGCCGCCTTCTATGAAAGGTTGGGCTTC
GGAATCGTTTTCCGGGACGCCGGCTGGATGATCCTCCAGCGCGGGGATCTCATGCTGGAGTTCTTCGCCC
ACCCCAACTTGTTTATTGCAGCTTAAATGGTTACAAATAAAGCAATAGCATCACAAATTTCACAAATAAA
GCATTTTTTTCACTGCATTCTAGTTGTGGTTTGTCCAAACTCATCAATGTATCTTATCATGTCTGTATAC
CGTCGACCTCTAGCTAGAGCTTGGCGTAATCATGGTCATAGCTGTTTCCTGTGTGAAATTGTTATCCGCT
CACAATTCCACACAACATACGAGCCGGAAGCATAAAGTGTAAAGCCTGGGGTGCCTAATGAGTGAGCTAA
CTCACATTAATTGCGTTGCGCTCACTGCCCGCTTTCCAGTCGGGAAACCTGTCGTGCCAGCTGCATTAAT
GAATCGGCCAACGCGCGGGGAGAGGCGGTTTGCGTATTGGGCGCTCTTCCGCTTCCTCGCTCACTGACTC
GCTGCGCTCGGTCGTTCGGCTGCGGCGAGCGGTATCAGCTCACTCAAAGGCGGTAATACGGTTATCCACA
GAATCAGGGGATAACGCAGGAAAGAACATGTGAGCAAAAGGCCAGCAAAAGGCCAGGAACCGTAAAAAGG
CCGCGTTGCTGGCGTTTTTCCATAGGCTCCGCCCCCCTGACGAGCATCACAAAAATCGACGCTCAAGTCA
GAGGTGGCGAAACCCGACAGGACTATAAAGATACCAGGCGTTTCCCCCTGGAAGCTCCCTCGTGCGCTCT
CCTGTTCCGACCCTGCCGCTTACCGGATACCTGTCCGCCTTTCTCCCTTCGGGAAGCGTGGCGCTTTCTC
ATAGCTCACGCTGTAGGTATCTCAGTTCGGTGTAGGTCGTTCGCTCCAAGCTGGGCTGTGTGCACGAACC
CCCCGTTCAGCCCGACCGCTGCGCCTTATCCGGTAACTATCGTCTTGAGTCCAACCCGGTAAGACACGAC
TTATCGCCACTGGCAGCAGCCACTGGTAACAGGATTAGCAGAGCGAGGTATGTAGGCGGTGCTACAGAGT
TCTTGAAGTGGTGGCCTAACTACGGCTACACTAGAAGAACAGTATTTGGTATCTGCGCTCTGCTGAAGCC
AGTTACCTTCGGAAAAAGAGTTGGTAGCTCTTGATCCGGCAAACAAACCACCGCTGGTAGCGGTGGTTTT
TTTGTTTGCAAGCAGCAGATTACGCGCAGAAAAAAAGGATCTCAAGAAGATCCTTTGATCTTTTCTACGG
GGTCTGACGCTCAGTGGAACGAAAACTCACGTTAAGGGATTTTGGTCATGAGATTATCAAAAAGGATCTT
CACCTAGATCCTTTTAAATTAAAAATGAAGTTTTAAATCAATCTAAAGTATATATGAGTAAACTTGGTCT
GACAGTTACCAATGCTTAATCAGTGAGGCACCTATCTCAGCGATCTGTCTATTTCGTTCATCCATAGTTG
CCTGACTCCCCGTCGTGTAGATAACTACGATACGGGAGGGCTTACCATCTGGCCCCAGTGCTGCAATGAT
ACCGCGAGACCCACGCTCACCGGCTCCAGATTTATCAGCAATAAACCAGCCAGCCGGAAGGGCCGAGCGC
AGAAGTGGTCCTGCAACTTTATCCGCCTCCATCCAGTCTATTAATTGTTGCCGGGAAGCTAGAGTAAGTA
GTTCGCCAGTTAATAGTTTGCGCAACGTTGTTGCCATTGCTACAGGCATCGTGGTGTCACGCTCGTCGTT
TGGTATGGCTTCATTCAGCTCCGGTTCCCAACGATCAAGGCGAGTTACATGATCCCCCATGTTGTGCAAA
AAAGCGGTTAGCTCCTTCGGTCCTCCGATCGTTGTCAGAAGTAAGTTGGCCGCAGTGTTATCACTCATGG
TTATGGCAGCACTGCATAATTCTCTTACTGTCATGCCATCCGTAAGATGCTTTTCTGTGACTGGTGAGTA
CTCAACCAAGTCATTCTGAGAATAGTGTATGCGGCGACCGAGTTGCTCTTGCCCGGCGTCAATACGGGAT
AATACCGCGCCACATAGCAGAACTTTAAAAGTGCTCATCATTGGAAAACGTTCTTCGGGGCGAAAACTCT
CAAGGATCTTACCGCTGTTGAGATCCAGTTCGATGTAACCCACTCGTGCACCCAACTGATCTTCAGCATC
TTTTACTTTCACCAGCGTTTCTGGGTGAGCAAAAACAGGAAGGCAAAATGCCGCAAAAAAGGGAATAAGG
GCGACACGGAAATGTTGAATACTCATACTCTTCCTTTTTCAATATTATTGAAGCATTTATCAGGGTTATT
GTCTCATGAGCGGATACATATTTGAATGTATTTAGAAAAATAAACAAATAGGGGTTCCGCGCACATTTCC
CCGAAAAGTGCCACCTGACGTCGACGGATCGGG
